Addgene plasmid #87590: PI(LM)-Rac1(WT)dc1.FLARE
Purpose: PI(LM): Photo-inhibitable/lit mutant I510E/I539E dc1.FLARE: built based on GTPase FLARE dual chain sensor
Depositing lab: Klaus Hahn. Depositing organization: University of North Carolina at Chapel Hill. Publication: Engineering extrinsic disorder to control protein activity in living cells. Dagliyan O, Tarnawski M, Chu PH, Shirvanyants D, Schlichting I, Dokholyan NV, Hahn KM. Science. 2016 Dec 16;354(6318):1441-1444. 10.1126/science.aah3404 PubMed 27980211.
Backbone
  Vector backbone: pTriEx
  Backbone size w/o insert (bp): 5238
  Total vector size (bp): 7228
  Vector type: Mammalian Expression, Bacterial Expression, Insect Expression
Growth in bacteria
  Bacterial resistance: Ampicillin, 100 μg/mL
  Growth temperature: 37°C
  Growth strain: DH5alpha
  Copy number: High Copy
Gene/Insert 1
  Gene/Insert name: LOV2
  Species: Synthetic
  Insert size (bp): 447
  Promoter: CMV
  Cloning method: Unknown
  Sequencing primers: 5′ aagtatcgggccctttgtgc; 3′ GGCAGCCTGCACCTGAGGTTAATCAC
Gene/Insert 2
  Gene/Insert name: PBD
  Promoter: CMV
  Tag / fusion protein: YPet
  Cloning method: Unknown
  Sequencing primers: 5′ aagtatcgggccctttgtgc; 3′ GGCAGCCTGCACCTGAGGTTAATCAC
Gene/Insert 3
  Gene/Insert name: Rac1
  Promoter: CMV
  Tag / fusion protein: dTurq
  Cloning method: Unknown
  Sequencing primers: 5′ TCGATCTCAGTGGTATTTGTG; 3′ AAGTTCTTTTGCCGCCTCATC
Terms and licenses: Academic/Nonprofit Terms; Industry Terms: Not Available to Industry
Depositor comments: Note: Addgene's quality control sequencing finds an additional T to I amino acid residue substitution in the LOV2 domain of this construct. The affect of this residue change is unknown.
How to cite: PI(LM)-Rac1(WT)dc1.FLARE was a gift from Klaus Hahn (Addgene plasmid # 87590 ; http://n2t.net/addgene:87590 ; RRID:Addgene_87590)
