[The description below was written by a language model from this plasmid's Addgene catalogue record and pLannotate feature annotations shown in this document.]
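Description:
PI(LM)-Rac1(WT)dc1.FLARE is a pTriEx-based multi-host expression plasmid that combines an optogenetically controlled Rac1 with a FRET readout of Rac1 activity. The backbone carries a high-copy ColE1/pUC origin and an ampicillin resistance gene for propagation in E. coli. Its stacked promoter arrangement allows expression in three systems. A CMV enhancer/promoter with a chimeric β-actin/β-globin intron drives mammalian expression. A T7 promoter with a lac operator serves bacterial expression, and a baculovirus p10 promoter serves insect cells. Flanking lef2/ORF603 and ORF1629 regions permit recombination into a baculovirus genome. A loxP site, a rabbit β-globin poly(A) signal and a T7 terminator complete the backbone.

The payload lies on one strand downstream of these promoters. It begins with YPet fused to a PAK1 fragment, which is the p21-binding domain (PBD) that recognises active Rac1. This is followed by a Turquoise-type cyan protein (listed as dTurq) fused to human wild-type Rac1, with a 6xHis tag annotated just downstream. The table shows a gap between the two halves but does not annotate the element that separates them into the two chains implied by the "dual chain" FLARE design. Rac1 is annotated as two fragments interrupted by a segment the software labelled miniSOG. This most likely corresponds to the catalogued LOV2 domain, since miniSOG is itself LOV2-derived. The LOV2 domain is thus inserted within Rac1 to make it photo-inhibitable. Here it carries the I510E/I539E "lit mutant" substitutions, which are meant to mimic the illuminated state, so the plasmid probably serves as a constitutive lit-state control.

Repository sequencing found an additional T-to-I change in LOV2 of unknown effect. The sequenced record (7,845 nt) is also longer than the catalogued total size of 7,228 bp.
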