Features (pLannotate 1.2.2; 23 found; start..end, strand, type, name):
    195..394     -  promoter       CMV promoter: human cytomegalovirus (CMV) immediate early promoter
    396..755     -  enhancer       CMV enhancer (fragment): human cytomegalovirus immediate early enhancer
    767..1594    -  misc_recomb    baculovirus recombination region (lef2/ORF603): contains ORF603 and part of lef2
   1736..1771    -  CDS            lef2 (fragment): baculovirus late expression factor 2
   1785..1836    +  promoter       AmpR promoter (fragment): bla
   1837..2697    +  CDS            AmpR: β-lactamase; bla; confers resistance to ampicillin, carbenicillin, and related antibiotics
   2710..3297    +  rep_origin     ori: high-copy-number ColE1/pMB1/pBR322/pUC origin of replication
   3465..3498    -  protein_bind   loxP: Cre-mediated recombination occurs in the 8-bp core sequence (GCATACAT). Cre recombinase
   3507..4212    -  misc_recomb    baculovirus recombination region (ORF1629): contains part of ORF1629
   4225..4272    -  terminator     T7 terminator: transcription terminator for bacteriophage T7 RNA polymerase
   4360..4415    -  polyA_signal   β-globin poly(A) signal: rabbit β-globin polyadenylation signal (Gil and Proudfoot, 1987)
   4490..4558    -  CDS            HBB (fragment): HBB_PONPY - Experimental evidence at transcript level: Swiss-Prot protein existence level 2. Involved in oxygen transport from the lung to the various peripheral tissues. From Pongo pygmaeus (Bornean orangutan).
   4573..4590    -  CDS            6xHis: 6xHis affinity tag
   4604..5041    -  CDS            Rac1 (fragment): human Rac family small GTPase 1
   5140..5457    -  CDS            miniSOG: miniSOG is a basic (constitutively fluorescent) cyan fluorescent protein published in 2011, derived from Arabidopsis thaliana. It requires the cofactor flavin for fluorescence.
   5485..5628    -  CDS            Rac1 (fragment): human Rac family small GTPase 1
   5655..6369    -  CDS            mTurquoise (fragment): enhanced monomeric variant of CFP (Goedhart et al., 2010) mammalian codon-optimized
   6511..6765    -  CDS            PAK1 (fragment): PAK1_HUMAN - Experimental evidence at protein level: Swiss-Prot protein existence level 1. Protein kinase involved in intracellular signaling pathways downstream of integrins and receptor-type kinases that plays an important role in cytoskeleton dynamics, in cell adhesion, migration, proliferation, apoptosis, mitosis, and in vesicle-mediated transport processes (PubMed:11896197, PubMed:30290153). Can directly phosphorylate BAD and protects cells against apoptosis. Activated by interaction with CDC42 and RAC1. Functions as GTPase effector that links the Rho-related GTPases CDC42 and RAC1 to the
   6790..7506    -  CDS            YPet: YPet is a basic (constitutively fluorescent) yellow fluorescent protein published in 2005, derived from Aequorea victoria. It has moderate acid sensitivity.
   7521..7630    -  promoter       p10 promoter: baculovirus promoter for expression in insect cells
   7646..7670    -  protein_bind   lac operator: The lac repressor binds to the lac operator to inhibit transcription in E. coli. This inhibition can be relieved by adding lactose or isopropyl-β-D-thiogalactopyranoside (IPTG). lac repressor encoded by lacI
   7671..7689    -  promoter       T7 promoter: promoter for bacteriophage T7 RNA polymerase
   7758..43      -  intron         chimeric intron (fragment) (across the origin): chimera between introns from chicken β-actin and rabbit β-globin
>Addgene plasmid #87590 | PI(LM)-Rac1(WT)dc1.FLARE | addgene full sequence | sequence record 177184 | Addgene NGS Result
CGTCCCCCCCGAAGGCAGCCGTCCCCCCGCGGACAGCCCCGAGCCGCTCCCCCCGCACAAAGGGCCCGAT
ACTTACCTGCCCAGTGCCTCACGACCAACTTCTGCACGTTAAGTTCGAGACTGGCGTTAGCAATTTAACT
GTGATAAACTACCGCAATAAAGCATCTAGTGATCTGACGGTTCACTAAACGACGTCTGCTTATATAGACC
TCCCACCGTACACGCCTACCGCCCATTTGCGTCAACGGGGCGGGGTTATTACGACATTTTGGAAAGTCCC
GTTGATTTTGGTGCCAAAACAAACTCCCATTGACGTCAATGGGGTGGAGACTTGGAAATCCCCGTGAGTC
AAACCGCTATCCACGCCCATTGGTGTACTGCCAAAACCGCATCAGCATGGTAATAGCGATGACTAATACG
TAGATGTACTGCCAAGTAGGAAAGTCCCGTAAGGTCATGTACTGGGCATAATGCCAGGCGGGCCATTTAC
CGTCATTGACGTCAATAGGGGGCGGACTTGGCATATGATACACTTGATGTACTGCCAAGTGGGCAGTTTA
CCGTAAATACTCCACCCATTGACGTCAATGGAAAGTCCCTATTGGCGTTACTATGGGAACATACGTCATT
ATTGACGTCAATGGGCGGGGGTCGTTGGGCGGTCAGCCAGGCGGGCCATTTACCGTAAGTTATGTAACGC
GGAACTCCATATATGGGCTATGAACTAATGACCCCGTAATTGATTACTATTAATAGGCCGGCCATCAGCA
ACTATATATTGATAGACATTTCCAGTTTGTGATATTAGTTTGTGCGTCTCATTACAATGGCTGTTATTTT
TAACAACAAACAACTGCTCGCAGACAATAGTATAGAAAAGGGAGGTGAACTGTTTTTGTTTAACGGTTCG
TACAACATTTTGGAAAGTTATGTTAATCCGGTGCTGCTAAAAAATGGTGTAATTGAACTAGAAGAAGCTG
CGTACTATGCCGGCAACATATTGTACAAAACCGACGATCCCAAATTCATTGATTATATAAATTTAATAAT
TAAAGCAACACACTCCGAAGAACTACCAGAAAATAGCACTGTTGTAAATTACAGAAAAACTATGCGCAGC
GGTACTATACACCCCATTAAAAAAGACATATATATTTATGACAACAAAAAATTTACTCTATACGATAGAT
ACATATATGGATACGATAATAACTATGTTAATTTTTATGAAGAGAAAAATGAAAAAGAGAAGGAATACGA
AGAAGAAGACGACAAGGCGTCTAGTTTATGTGAAAATAAAATTATATTGTCGCAAATTAACTGTGAATCA
TTTGAAAATGATTTTAAATATTACCTCAGCGATTATAACTACGCGTTTTCAATTATAGATAATACTACAA
ATGTTCTTGTTGCGTTTGGTTTGTATCGTTAATAAAAAACAAATTTGACATTTATAATTGTTTTATTATT
CAATAATTACAAATAGGATTGAGACCCTTGCAGTTGCCAGCAAACGGACAGAGCTTGTCGACAGTTTTCA
TTTTTTGGCAGTTTGGTGGTTTATACACATCTTGGGATTTGATTAAAAGATGCATGACTTCACCCACACA
CTTGGAGTCGTGGTTGTAGAAATGCGTCAGAGCCTTGATTAAACATCGGTTTTCACACTTGGCACACGAA
ACCACGTTTGCAATGTAACAGTTTAGTATAAACCTCTTCCTGTACATACCGGCGCGTTTATACACATCTT
GGGATTTGATTAAAAGATGCAGGAAACGCGCGGACATGAGACAATAACCCTGATAAATGCTTCAATAATA
TTGAAAAAGGAAGAGTATGAGTATTCAACATTTCCGTGTCGCCCTTATTCCCTTTTTTGCGGCATTTTGC
CTTCCTGTTTTTGCTCACCCAGAAACGCTGGTGAAAGTAAAAGATGCTGAAGATCAGTTGGGTGCACGAG
TGGGTTACATCGAACTGGATCTCAACAGCGGTAAGATCCTTGAGAGTTTTCGCCCCGAAGAACGTTTTCC
AATGATGAGCACTTTTAAAGTTCTGCTATGTGGCGCGGTATTATCCCGTATTGACGCCGGGCAAGAGCAA
CTCGGTCGCCGCATACACTATTCTCAGAATGACTTGGTTGAGTACTCACCAGTCACAGAAAAGCATCTTA
CGGATGGCATGACAGTAAGAGAATTATGCAGTGCTGCCATAACCATGAGTGATAACACTGCGGCCAACTT
ACTTCTGACAACGATCGGAGGACCGAAGGAGCTAACCGCTTTTTTGCACAACATGGGGGATCATGTAACT
CGCCTTGATCGTTGGGAACCGGAGCTGAATGAAGCCATACCAAACGACGAGCGTGACACCACGATGCCTG
TAGCAATGGCAACAACGTTGCGCAAACTATTAACTGGCGAACTACTTACTCTAGCTTCCCGGCAACAATT
AATAGACTGGATGGAGGCGGATAAAGTTGCAGGACCACTTCTGCGCTCGGCCCTTCCGGCTGGCTGGTTT
ATTGCTGATAAATCTGGAGCCGGTGAGCGTGGGTCTCGCGGTATCATTGCAGCACTGGGGCCAGATGGTA
AGCCCTCCCGTATCGTAGTTATCTACACGACGGGGAGTCAGGCAACTATGGATGAACGAAATAGACAGAT
CGCTGAGATAGGTGCCTCACTGATTAAGCATTGGTAACAAAGGATCTTCTTGAGATCCTTTTTTTCTGCG
CGTAATCTGCTGCTTGCAAACAAAAAAACCACCGCTACCAGCGGTGGTTTGTTTGCCGGATCAAGAGCTA
CCAACTCTTTTTCCGAAGGTAACTGGCTTCAGCAGAGCGCAGATACCAAATACTGTTCTTCTAGTGTAGC
CGTAGTTAGGCCACCACTTCAAGAACTCTGTAGCACCGCCTACATACCTCGCTCTGCTAATCCTGTTACC
AGTGGCTGCTGCCAGTGGCGATAAGTCGTGTCTTACCGGGTTGGACTCAAGACGATAGTTACCGGATAAG
GCGCAGCGGTCGGGCTGAACGGGGGGTTCGTGCACACAGCCCAGCTTGGAGCGAACGACCTACACCGAAC
TGAGATACCTACAGCGTGAGCTATGAGAAAGCGCCACGCTTCCCGAAGGGAGAAAGGCGGACAGGTATCC
GGTAAGCGGCAGGGTCGGAACAGGAGAGCGCACGAGGGAGCTTCCAGGGGGAAACGCCTGGTATCTTTAT
AGTCCTGTCGGGTTTCGCCACCTCTGACTTGAGCGTCGATTTTTGTGATGCTCGTCAGGGGGCGGAGCCT
ATGGAAAAACGCCAGCAACGCGGCCTTTTTACGGTTCCTGGCCTTTTGCTGGCCTTTTGCTCACATGTTC
TTTCCTGCGTTATCCCCTGATTCTGTGGATAACCGTATTACCGCCTTTGAGTGAGCTGATACCGCTCGCC
GCAGCCGAACGACCGAGCGCAGCGTTCCGAGCTTATAACTTCGTATAATGTATGCTATACGAAGTTATGC
GATCGCAATTCCAAAAAGCTCAACTACAAATTTGATCGCGGACGTGTTAGCCGACACAATTAATAGGCGT
CGTGTGGCTATGGCAAAATCGTCTTCGGAAGCAACTTCTAACGACGAGGGTTGGGACGACGACGATAATC
GGCCTAATAAAGCTAACACGCCCGATGTTAAATATGTCCAAGCTCTATTTAACGTGTTTACGTCGAGTCA
ATTGTACACTAACGACAGTGATGAAAGAAATACAAAAGCGCATAATATTTTGAACGACGTCGAACCTTTA
TTACAAAACAAAACACAAACGAATATCGACAAAGCTAGATTGCTGCTACAAGATTTGGCAAGTTTTGTGG
CGTTGAGCGAAAATCCATTAGATAGTCCAGCCATCGGTTCGGAAAAACAACCCTTGTTTGAAACTAATCG
AAACCTATTTTACAAATCTATTGAGGATTTAATATTTAAATTCAGATATAAAGACGCTGAAAATCATTTG
ATTTTCGCTCTAACATACCACCCTAAAGATTATAAATTTAATGAATTATTAAAATACGTACAACAATTGT
CTGTAAATCAACAACGCACAGAATCTAGCGCTTAATAAATGTACTAATAACAATGTATCGTGTTTTAATA
CGCCGGACCAGTGAACAGAGGTGCGTCTGGTGCAAACTCCTTTACTTTGAACACCAGGGAAACTTCAAGG
AGAATTTCCTCCGCATGCTTTCAGCAAAAAACCCCTCAAGACCCGTTTAGAGGCCCCAAGGGGTTATGCT
AGTTACATATGGGCATATGTTGCCAAACTCTAAACCAAATACTCATTCTGATGTTTTAAATGATTTGCCC
TCCCATATGTCCTTCCGAGTGAGAGACACAAAAAATTCCAACACACTATTGCAATGAAAATAAATTTCCT
TTATTAGCCAGAAGTCAGATGCTCAAGGGGCTTCATGATGTCCCCATAATTTTTGGCAGAGGGAAAAAGA
TCGATCTCAGTGGTATTTGTGAGCCAGGGCATTGGCCACACCAGCCACCACCTTCTGATAGGCAGCCTGC
ACCTGAGGTTAATCACTTAGTGATGGTGATGGTGATGGTGGTGCTCGAGTTACTACAACAGCAGGCATTT
TCTCTTCCTCTTCTTCACGGGAGGCGGGCAGAGGACTGCTCGGATCGCTTCGTCAAACACTGTCTTGAGG
CCTCGCTGTGTGAGCGCCGAGCACTCCAGGTATTTTACGGCACCAATCTCCTTAGCCATGGCTAGACCCT
GCGGATAGGTGATGGGAGTCAGCTTCTTCTCCTTCAGTTTCTCGATCGTGTCTTTATCATCCCTAAGATC
AAGTTTAGTTCCCACTAGGATGATGGGAGTGTTGGGACAGTGGTGCCGCACCTCAGGATACCACTTTGCA
CGGACATTTTCAAATGATGCAGGACTCACAAGGGAAAAGCAAATTAAGAACACATCTGTTTGCGGATAGG
ATAGGGGGCGTAATCTGTCATAATCTTCTTGTCCAGCTGTATCCCATAAGCCCAGATTCACCGGTTTTCC
ACCACTGCCAAGTTCTTTTGCCGCCTCATCTTCATTTTCTGCAGTTTTCTTAATCAGCATGACTCCCTCT
CTCTCGGCAGCATCTCGGACATGCTCAGTTCCATCCAACTGAACCCCTTCAAAGTACTGGACATCTCCCT
TCTGATCTCGCATAGGCTGCAAGTGAAAGAGGTTCCAGAACTTTTTACCACTCTTTGTATAATTAATCAG
CTGAACAGTGACCTCTGTTTGGTTATCTATGGCATCTCTAATTTTTCTCACTATCGCGCGATCAGTTTCA
GGACCTTGTAGAAACCTGCAGTTTCTTCCCAAAATTTCTTCACGGCTATATTCTGTCAACTGCAAGAAAC
TATCGGACGCGAATATAATGGGATTATCTGGCAATCTTGGGTCAGTAATGACAAAGTTCTTCTCAATACG
TTCAAGTGTAGTAGCCAAACCTGATCCATCTACCATAACATTGGCAGAATAATTGTCAAAGACAGTAGGG
ATATATTCTCCAGGAAATGCATTGGTTGTGTAACTGATCAGTAGGCAAGTTTTACCTACAGCTCCGTCTC
CCACCACCACACACTTGATGGCCTGCATGGATCCGAGCTCAGATCTGAGTCCGGACTTGTACAGCTCGTC
CATGCCGAGAGTGATCCCGGCGGCGGTCACGAACTCCAGCAGGACCATGTGATCGCGCTTCTCGTTGGGG
TCTTTGCTCAGTGCGGACTGGGTGCTCAGGTAGTGGTTGTCGGGCAGCAGCACGGGGCCGTCGCCGATGG
GGGTGTTCTGCTGGTAGTGGTCGGCGAGCTGCACGCTGCCGTCCTCGATGTTGTGGCGGATCTTGAAGTT
GGCCTTGATGCCGTTCTTCTGCTTGTCGGCGGTGATATAGACGTTGTCGCTGATGTAGTTGTACTCCAGC
TTGTGCCCCAGGATGTTGCCGTCCTCCTTGAAGTCGATGCCCTTCAGCTCGATGCGGTTCACCAGGGTGT
CGCCCTCGAACTTCACCTCGGCGCGGGTCTTGTAGTTGCCGTCGTCCTTGAAGAAGATGGTGCGCTCCTG
GACGTAGCCTTCGGGCATGGCGGACTTGAAGAAGTCGTGCTGCTTCATGTGGTCGGGGTAGCGGGCGAAG
CACTGCACGCCCCAGGACAGGGTGGTCACGAGGGTGGGCCAGGGCACGGGCAGCTTGCCGGTGGTGCAGA
TGAACTTCAGGGTCAGCTTGCCGTAGGTGGCATCGCCCTCGCCCTCGCCGGACACGCTGAACTTGTGGCC
GTTTACGTCGCCGTCCAGCTCGACCAGGATGGGCACCACCCCGGTGAACAGCTCCTCGCCCTTGCTCACG
CTAGCAGGTCCAGGGTTCTCCTCCACGTCTCCAGCCTGCTTCAGCAGGCTGAAGTTAGTAGCTCCGCTTC
CTGGGCCAGGATTCTCCTCGACGTCACCGCATGTTAGCAGACTTCCTCTGCCCTCTCCACTGCCATTAAT
TTTCTGGCTGTTGGATGTCTTCTTCGAGTTGTAAAACTCCAACACATCCAGAACAGCCTGCGGGTTTTTC
TTCTGCTCCGACTTAGTGATATTTGATGTCTGAAGCAAGCGGGCCCACTGCTCTGGCATTCCCGTAAACT
CCCCTGTGACAGCATCAAAACCGACATGAATTGTGTGTTCAAAATCTGAAGGGAGAGAAATCTCTGGCCG
CTCTTTCTCTTTCTTTTTATTTGTTTTATCTCCAGGTAAAATGGATCCGAGCTCAGATCTGAGTCCGGAC
TTGTACAGCTCGTCCATGCCCTCGGTGATGCCGGCGGCGGTCAGGAACTCCAGCAGCACCATGTGGTCCC
GCTTCTCGTTGGGGTCCTTGAACAGGGCGCTCTGGTAGCTCAGGTAGTGGTTGTCGGGCAGCAGCACGGG
GCCGTCGCCGATGGGGGTGTTCTGCTGGTAGTGGTCGGCCAGCTGCACGCCGCCGTCCTCGATGTTGTGC
CGGATCTTGAAGTTGGCCTTGATGCCGTTCTTCTGCTTGTCGGCGGTGATGTACACGTTGTGGCTGTTGT
AGTTGTACTCCAGCTTGTGGCCCAGGATGTTGCCGTCCTCCTTGAAGTCGATGCCCTTCAGCTCGATCCG
GTTCACCAGGGTGTCGCCCTCGAACTTCACCTCGGCCCGGGTCTTGTAGTTGCCGTCGTCCTTGAAGAAG
ATGGTCCGCTCCTGCACGTAGCCCTCGGGCATGGCGCTCTTGAAGAAGTCGTGCTGCTTCATGTGGTCGG
GGTACCGGGCGAAGCACTGCACGCCGTAGCCCAGGGTGGTCACCAGGGTGGGCCAGGGCACGGGCAGCTT
GCCGGTGGTGCACAGCAGCTTCAGGGTCAGCTTGCCGTAGGTGGCGTCGCCCTCGCCCTCGCCGCTCACG
CTGAACTTGTGGCCGTTCACGTCGCCGTCCAGCTCCACCAGGATGGGCACCACGCCGGTGAACAGCTCTT
CGCCCTTGCTCACCATGGTATATCTCCTTTGATTGTAAATAAAATGTAATTTACAGTATAGTATTTTAAT
TAATATACAAATGATTTGATAATAATTCTTATTTAACTATAATATATTGTGTTGGGTTGAATTAAAGGTC
CCGGATTAACTCCGGGGAATTGTTATCCGCTCACAATTCCCCTATAGTGAGTCGTATTAATTTCGGTCCG
ATCCAATTCTTTGCCAAAATGATGAGACAGCACAATAACCAGCACGTTGCCCAGGAGCTGTAGGAAAAAG
AAGAAGGCATGAACATGGTTAGCAGAGGCTCTAGAGCCGCCGGTCACACGCCAGAAGCCGAACCCCGCCC
TGCCC
